>Addgene plasmid #86134 | LentiCRISPR-sgUFSP2 | addgene full sequence | sequence record 172756 | Addgene NGS Result
TTAATGTAGTCTTATGCAATACTCTTGTAGTCTTGCAACATGGTAACGATGAGTTAGCAACATGCCTTAC
AAGGAGAGAAAAAGCACCGTGCATGCCGATTGGTGGAAGTAAGGTGGTACGATCGTGCCTTATTAGGAAG
GCAACAGACGGGTCTGACATGGATTGGACGAACCACTGAATTGCCGCATTGCAGAGATATTGTATTTAAG
TGCCTAGCTCGATACATAAACGGGTCTCTCTGGTTAGACCAGATCTGAGCCTGGGAGCTCTCTGGCTAAC
TAGGGAACCCACTGCTTAAGCCTCAATAAAGCTTGCCTTGAGTGCTTCAAGTAGTGTGTGCCCGTCTGTT
GTGTGACTCTGGTAACTAGAGATCCCTCAGACCCTTTTAGTCAGTGTGGAAAATCTCTAGCAGTGGCGCC
CGAACAGGGACTTGAAAGCGAAAGGGAAACCAGAGGAGCTCTCTCGACGCAGGACTCGGCTTGCTGAAGC
GCGCACGGCAAGAGGCGAGGGGCGGCGACTGGTGAGTACGCCAAAAATTTTGACTAGCGGAGGCTAGAAG
GAGAGAGATGGGTGCGAGAGCGTCAGTATTAAGCGGGGGAGAATTAGATCGCGATGGGAAAAAATTCGGT
TAAGGCCAGGGGGAAAGAAAAAATATAAATTAAAACATATAGTATGGGCAAGCAGGGAGCTAGAACGATT
CGCAGTTAATCCTGGCCTGTTAGAAACATCAGAAGGCTGTAGACAAATACTGGGACAGCTACAACCATCC
CTTCAGACAGGATCAGAAGAACTTAGATCATTATATAATACAGTAGCAACCCTCTATTGTGTGCATCAAA
GGATAGAGATAAAAGACACCAAGGAAGCTTTAGACAAGATAGAGGAAGAGCAAAACAAAAGTAAGACCAC
CGCACAGCAAGCGGCCGCTGATCTTCAGACCTGGAGGAGGAGATATGAGGGACAATTGGAGAAGTGAATT
ATATAAATATAAAGTAGTAAAAATTGAACCATTAGGAGTAGCACCCACCAAGGCAAAGAGAAGAGTGGTG
CAGAGAGAAAAAAGAGCAGTGGGAATAGGAGCTTTGTTCCTTGGGTTCTTGGGAGCAGCAGGAAGCACTA
TGGGCGCAGCGTCAATGACGCTGACGGTACAGGCCAGACAATTATTGTCTGGTATAGTGCAGCAGCAGAA
CAATTTGCTGAGGGCTATTGAGGCGCAACAGCATCTGTTGCAACTCACAGTCTGGGGCATCAAGCAGCTC
CAGGCAAGAATCCTGGCTGTGGAAAGATACCTAAAGGATCAACAGCTCCTGGGGATTTGGGGTTGCTCTG
GAAAACTCATTTGCACCACTGCTGTGCCTTGGAATGCTAGTTGGAGTAATAAATCTCTGGAACAGATTTG
GAATCACACGACCTGGATGGAGTGGGACAGAGAAATTAACAATTACACAAGCTTAATACACTCCTTAATT
GAAGAATCGCAAAACCAGCAAGAAAAGAATGAACAAGAATTATTGGAATTAGATAAATGGGCAAGTTTGT
GGAATTGGTTTAACATAACAAATTGGCTGTGGTATATAAAATTATTCATAATGATAGTAGGAGGCTTGGT
AGGTTTAAGAATAGTTTTTGCTGTACTTTCTATAGTGAATAGAGTTAGGCAGGGATATTCACCATTATCG
TTTCAGACCCACCTCCCAACCCCGAGGGGACCCAGAGAGGGCCTATTTCCCATGATTCCTTCATATTTGC
ATATACGATACAAGGCTGTTAGAGAGATAATTAGAATTAATTTGACTGTAAACACAAAGATATTAGTACA
AAATACGTGACGTAGAAAGTAATAATTTCTTGGGTAGTTTGCAGTTTTAAAATTATGTTTTAAAATGGAC
TATCATATGCTTACCGTAACTTGAAAGTATTTCGATTTCTTGGCTTTATATATCTTGTGGAAAGGACGAA
ACACCGCCAGCTGCAGGCCTATAGGAGTTTAGAGCTAGAAATAGCAAGTTAAAATAAGGCTAGTCCGTTA
TCAACTTGAAAAAGTGGCACCGAGTCGGTGCTTTTTTGAATTCTAGATCTTGAGACAAATGGCAGTATTC
ATCCACAATTTTAAAAGAAAAGGGGGGATTGGGGGGTACAGTGCAGGGGAAAGAATAGTAGACATAATAG
CAACAGACATACAAACTAAAGAATTACAAAAACAAATTACAAAAATTCAAAATTTTCGGGTTTATTACAG
GGACAGCAGAGATCCACTTTGGCGCCGGCTCGAGTGGCTCCGGTGCCCGTCAGTGGGCAGAGCGCACATC
GCCCACAGTCCCCGAGAAGTTGGGGGGAGGGGTCGGCAATTGAACCGGTGCCTAGAGAAGGTGGCGCGGG
GTAAACTGGGAAAGTGATGTCGTGTACTGGCTCCGCCTTTTTCCCGAGGGTGGGGGAGAACCGTATATAA
GTGCAGTAGTCGCCGTGAACGTTCTTTTTCGCAACGGGTTTGCCGCCAGAACACAGGTGTCGTGACGCGG
GATCCGCCACCATGGATTACAAAGACGATGACGATAAGATGGCCCCAAAGAAGAAGCGGAAGGTCGGTAT
CCACGGAGTCCCAGCAGCCGACAAGAAGTACAGCATCGGCCTGGACATCGGCACCAACTCTGTGGGCTGG
GCCGTGATCACCGACGAGTACAAGGTGCCCAGCAAGAAATTCAAGGTGCTGGGCAACACCGACCGGCACA
GCATCAAGAAGAACCTGATCGGAGCCCTGCTGTTCGACAGCGGCGAAACAGCCGAGGCCACCCGGCTGAA
GAGAACCGCCAGAAGAAGATACACCAGACGGAAGAACCGGATCTGCTATCTGCAAGAGATCTTCAGCAAC
GAGATGGCCAAGGTGGACGACAGCTTCTTCCACAGACTGGAAGAGTCCTTCCTGGTGGAAGAGGATAAGA
AGCACGAGCGGCACCCCATCTTCGGCAACATCGTGGACGAGGTGGCCTACCACGAGAAGTACCCCACCAT
CTACCACCTGAGAAAGAAACTGGTGGACAGCACCGACAAGGCCGACCTGCGGCTGATCTATCTGGCCCTG
GCCCACATGATCAAGTTCCGGGGCCACTTCCTGATCGAGGGCGACCTGAACCCCGACAACAGCGACGTGG
ACAAGCTGTTCATCCAGCTGGTGCAGACCTACAACCAGCTGTTCGAGGAAAACCCCATCAACGCCAGCGG
CGTGGACGCCAAGGCCATCCTGTCTGCCAGACTGAGCAAGAGCAGACGGCTGGAAAATCTGATCGCCCAG
CTGCCCGGCGAGAAGAAGAATGGCCTGTTCGGAAACCTGATTGCCCTGAGCCTGGGCCTGACCCCCAACT
TCAAGAGCAACTTCGACCTGGCCGAGGATGCCAAACTGCAGCTGAGCAAGGACACCTACGACGACGACCT
GGACAACCTGCTGGCCCAGATCGGCGACCAGTACGCCGACCTGTTTCTGGCCGCCAAGAACCTGTCCGAC
GCCATCCTGCTGAGCGACATCCTGAGAGTGAACACCGAGATCACCAAGGCCCCCCTGAGCGCCTCTATGA
TCAAGAGATACGACGAGCACCACCAGGACCTGACCCTGCTGAAAGCTCTCGTGCGGCAGCAGCTGCCTGA
GAAGTACAAAGAGATTTTCTTCGACCAGAGCAAGAACGGCTACGCCGGCTACATTGACGGCGGAGCCAGC
CAGGAAGAGTTCTACAAGTTCATCAAGCCCATCCTGGAAAAGATGGACGGCACCGAGGAACTGCTCGTGA
AGCTGAACAGAGAGGACCTGCTGCGGAAGCAGCGGACCTTCGACAACGGCAGCATCCCCCACCAGATCCA
CCTGGGAGAGCTGCACGCCATTCTGCGGCGGCAGGAAGATTTTTACCCATTCCTGAAGGACAACCGGGAA
AAGATCGAGAAGATCCTGACCTTCCGCATCCCCTACTACGTGGGCCCTCTGGCCAGGGGAAACAGCAGAT
TCGCCTGGATGACCAGAAAGAGCGAGGAAACCATCACCCCCTGGAACTTCGAGGAAGTGGTGGACAAGGG
CGCTTCCGCCCAGAGCTTCATCGAGCGGATGACCAACTTCGATAAGAACCTGCCCAACGAGAAGGTGCTG
CCCAAGCACAGCCTGCTGTACGAGTACTTCACCGTGTATAACGAGCTGACCAAAGTGAAATACGTGACCG
AGGGAATGAGAAAGCCCGCCTTCCTGAGCGGCGAGCAGAAAAAGGCCATCGTGGACCTGCTGTTCAAGAC
CAACCGGAAAGTGACCGTGAAGCAGCTGAAAGAGGACTACTTCAAGAAAATCGAGTGCTTCGACTCCGTG
GAAATCTCCGGCGTGGAAGATCGGTTCAACGCCTCCCTGGGCACATACCACGATCTGCTGAAAATTATCA
AGGACAAGGACTTCCTGGACAATGAGGAAAACGAGGACATTCTGGAAGATATCGTGCTGACCCTGACACT
GTTTGAGGACAGAGAGATGATCGAGGAACGGCTGAAAACCTATGCCCACCTGTTCGACGACAAAGTGATG
AAGCAGCTGAAGCGGCGGAGATACACCGGCTGGGGCAGGCTGAGCCGGAAGCTGATCAACGGCATCCGGG
ACAAGCAGTCCGGCAAGACAATCCTGGATTTCCTGAAGTCCGACGGCTTCGCCAACAGAAACTTCATGCA
GCTGATCCACGACGACAGCCTGACCTTTAAAGAGGACATCCAGAAAGCCCAGGTGTCCGGCCAGGGCGAT
AGCCTGCACGAGCACATTGCCAATCTGGCCGGCAGCCCCGCCATTAAGAAGGGCATCCTGCAGACAGTGA
AGGTGGTGGACGAGCTCGTGAAAGTGATGGGCCGGCACAAGCCCGAGAACATCGTGATCGAAATGGCCAG
AGAGAACCAGACCACCCAGAAGGGACAGAAGAACAGCCGCGAGAGAATGAAGCGGATCGAAGAGGGCATC
AAAGAGCTGGGCAGCCAGATCCTGAAAGAACACCCCGTGGAAAACACCCAGCTGCAGAACGAGAAGCTGT
ACCTGTACTACCTGCAGAATGGGCGGGATATGTACGTGGACCAGGAACTGGACATCAACCGGCTGTCCGA
CTACGATGTGGACCATATCGTGCCTCAGAGCTTTCTGAAGGACGACTCCATCGACAACAAGGTGCTGACC
AGAAGCGACAAGAACCGGGGCAAGAGCGACAACGTGCCCTCCGAAGAGGTCGTGAAGAAGATGAAGAACT
ACTGGCGGCAGCTGCTGAACGCCAAGCTGATTACCCAGAGAAAGTTCGACAATCTGACCAAGGCCGAGAG
AGGCGGCCTGAGCGAACTGGATAAGGCCGGCTTCATCAAGAGACAGCTGGTGGAAACCCGGCAGATCACA
AAGCACGTGGCACAGATCCTGGACTCCCGGATGAACACTAAGTACGACGAGAATGACAAGCTGATCCGGG
AAGTGAAAGTGATCACCCTGAAGTCCAAGCTGGTGTCCGATTTCCGGAAGGATTTCCAGTTTTACAAAGT
GCGCGAGATCAACAACTACCACCACGCCCACGACGCCTACCTGAACGCCGTCGTGGGAACCGCCCTGATC
AAAAAGTACCCTAAGCTGGAAAGCGAGTTCGTGTACGGCGACTACAAGGTGTACGACGTGCGGAAGATGA
TCGCCAAGAGCGAGCAGGAAATCGGCAAGGCTACCGCCAAGTACTTCTTCTACAGCAACATCATGAACTT
TTTCAAGACCGAGATTACCCTGGCCAACGGCGAGATCCGGAAGCGGCCTCTGATCGAGACAAACGGCGAA
ACCGGGGAGATCGTGTGGGATAAGGGCCGGGATTTTGCCACCGTGCGGAAAGTGCTGAGCATGCCCCAAG
TGAATATCGTGAAAAAGACCGAGGTGCAGACAGGCGGCTTCAGCAAAGAGTCTATCCTGCCCAAGAGGAA
CAGCGATAAGCTGATCGCCAGAAAGAAGGACTGGGACCCTAAGAAGTACGGCGGCTTCGACAGCCCCACC
GTGGCCTATTCTGTGCTGGTGGTGGCCAAAGTGGAAAAGGGCAAGTCCAAGAAACTGAAGAGTGTGAAAG
AGCTGCTGGGGATCACCATCATGGAAAGAAGCAGCTTCGAGAAGAATCCCATCGACTTTCTGGAAGCCAA
GGGCTACAAAGAAGTGAAAAAGGACCTGATCATCAAGCTGCCTAAGTACTCCCTGTTCGAGCTGGAAAAC
GGCCGGAAGAGAATGCTGGCCTCTGCCGGCGAACTGCAGAAGGGAAACGAACTGGCCCTGCCCTCCAAAT
ATGTGAACTTCCTGTACCTGGCCAGCCACTATGAGAAGCTGAAGGGCTCCCCCGAGGATAATGAGCAGAA
ACAGCTGTTTGTGGAACAGCACAAGCACTACCTGGACGAGATCATCGAGCAGATCAGCGAGTTCTCCAAG
AGAGTGATCCTGGCCGACGCTAATCTGGACAAAGTGCTGTCCGCCTACAACAAGCACCGGGATAAGCCCA
TCAGAGAGCAGGCCGAGAATATCATCCACCTGTTTACCCTGACCAATCTGGGAGCCCCTGCCGCCTTCAA
GTACTTTGACACCACCATCGACCGGAAGAGGTACACCAGCACCAAAGAGGTGCTGGACGCCACCCTGATC
CACCAGAGCATCACCGGCCTGTACGAGACACGGATCGACCTGTCTCAGCTGGGAGGCGACAAGCGTCCTG
CTGCTACTAAGAAAGCTGGTCAAGCTAAGAAAAAGAAAGCTAGCGGCAGCGGCGCCACCAACTTCAGCCT
GCTGAAGCAGGCCGGCGACGTGGAGGAGAACCCCGGCCCCATGACCGAGTACAAGCCCACGGTGCGCCTC
GCCACCCGCGACGACGTCCCCAGGGCCGTACGCACCCTCGCCGCCGCGTTCGCCGACTACCCCGCCACGC
GCCACACCGTCGATCCGGACCGCCACATCGAGCGGGTCACCGAGCTGCAAGAACTCTTCCTCACGCGCGT
CGGGCTCGACATCGGCAAGGTGTGGGTCGCGGACGACGGCGCCGCGGTGGCGGTCTGGACCACGCCGGAG
AGCGTCGAAGCGGGGGCGGTGTTCGCCGAGATCGGCCCGCGCATGGCCGAGTTGAGCGGTTCCCGGCTGG
CCGCGCAGCAACAGATGGAAGGCCTCCTGGCGCCGCACCGGCCCAAGGAGCCCGCGTGGTTCCTGGCCAC
CGTCGGAGTCTCGCCCGACCACCAGGGCAAGGGTCTGGGCAGCGCCGTCGTGCTCCCCGGAGTGGAGGCG
GCCGAGCGCGCCGGGGTGCCCGCCTTCCTGGAGACCTCCGCGCCCCGCAACCTCCCCTTCTACGAGCGGC
TCGGCTTCACCGTCACCGCCGACGTCGAGGTGCCCGAAGGACCGCGCACCTGGTGCATGACCCGCAAGCC
CGGTGCCTGAACGCGTTAAGTCGACAATCAACCTCTGGATTACAAAATTTGTGAAAGATTGACTGGTATT
CTTAACTATGTTGCTCCTTTTACGCTATGTGGATACGCTGCTTTAATGCCTTTGTATCATGCTATTGCTT
CCCGTATGGCTTTCATTTTCTCCTCCTTGTATAAATCCTGGTTGCTGTCTCTTTATGAGGAGTTGTGGCC
CGTTGTCAGGCAACGTGGCGTGGTGTGCACTGTGTTTGCTGACGCAACCCCCACTGGTTGGGGCATTGCC
ACCACCTGTCAGCTCCTTTCCGGGACTTTCGCTTTCCCCCTCCCTATTGCCACGGCGGAACTCATCGCCG
CCTGCCTTGCCCGCTGCTGGACAGGGGCTCGGCTGTTGGGCACTGACAATTCCGTGGTGTTGTCGGGGAA
ATCATCGTCCTTTCCTTGGCTGCTCGCCTGTGTTGCCACCTGGATTCTGCGCGGGACGTCCTTCTGCTAC
GTCCCTTCGGCCCTCAATCCAGCGGACCTTCCTTCCCGCGGCCTGCTGCCGGCTCTGCGGCCTCTTCCGC
GTCTTCGCCTTCGCCCTCAGACGAGTCGGATCTCCCTTTGGGCCGCCTCCCCGCGTCGACTTTAAGACCA
ATGACTTACAAGGCAGCTGTAGATCTTAGCCACTTTTTAAAAGAAAAGGGGGGACTGGAAGGGCTAATTC
ACTCCCAACGAAGACAAGATCTGCTTTTTGCTTGTACTGGGTCTCTCTGGTTAGACCAGATCTGAGCCTG
GGAGCTCTCTGGCTAACTAGGGAACCCACTGCTTAAGCCTCAATAAAGCTTGCCTTGAGTGCTTCAAGTA
GTGTGTGCCCGTCTGTTGTGTGACTCTGGTAACTAGAGATCCCTCAGACCCTTTTAGTCAGTGTGGAAAA
TCTCTAGCAGTACGTATAGTAGTTCATGTCATCTTATTATTCAGTATTTATAACTTGCAAAGAAATGAAT
ATCAGAGAGTGAGAGGAACTTGTTTATTGCAGCTTATAATGGTTACAAATAAAGCAATAGCATCACAAAT
TTCACAAATAAAGCATTTTTTTCACTGCATTCTAGTTGTGGTTTGTCCAAACTCATCAATGTATCTTATC
ATGTCTGGCTCTAGCTATCCCGCCCCTAACTCCGCCCATCCCGCCCCTAACTCCGCCCAGTTCCGCCCAT
TCTCCGCCCCATGGCTGACTAATTTTTTTTATTTATGCAGAGGCCGAGGCCGCCTCGGCCTCTGAGCTAT
TCCAGAAGTAGTGAGGAGGCTTTTTTGGAGGCCTAGGGACGTACCCAATTCGCCCTATAGTGAGTCGTAT
TACGCGCGCTCACTGGCCGTCGTTTTACAACGTCGTGACTGGGAAAACCCTGGCGTTACCCAACTTAATC
GCCTTGCAGCACATCCCCCTTTCGCCAGCTGGCGTAATAGCGAAGAGGCCCGCACCGATCGCCCTTCCCA
ACAGTTGCGCAGCCTGAATGGCGAATGGG
[124 nt withheld, positions 8920-9043]
C
[91 nt withheld, positions 9045-9135]
A
[49 nt withheld, positions 9137-9185]
CCTTTGACGTTGGAGTCCACGTTCTTT
[37 nt withheld, positions 9213-9249]
ACCCTATCTCGGTCTATTCTTTTGATTTATAAGGGATTTTGCCGATTTCGGCCTATTGGTTAAAAAATGA
GCTGATTTAACAAAAATTTAACGCGAATTTTAACAAAATATTAACGCTTACAATTTAGGTGGCACTTTTC
GGGGAAATGTGCGCGGAACCCCTATTTGTTTATTTTTCTAAATACATTCAAATATGTATCCGCTCATGAG
ACAATAACCCTGATAAATGCTTCAATAATATTGAAAAAGGAAGAGTATGAGTATTCAACATTTCCGTGTC
GCCCTTATTCCCTTTTTTGCGGCATTTTGCCTTCCTGTTTTTGCTCACCCAGAAACGCTGGTGAAAGTAA
AAGATGCTGAAGATCAGTTGGGTGCACGAGTGGGTTACATCGAACTGGATCTCAACAGCGGTAAGATCCT
TGAGAGTTTTCGCCCCGAAGAACGTTTTCCAATGATGAGCACTTTTAAAGTTCTGCTATGTGGCGCGGTA
TTATCCCGTATTGACGCCGGGCAAGAGCAACTCGGTCGCCGCATACACTATTCTCAGAATGACTTGGTTG
AGTACTCACCAGTCACAGAAAAGCATCTTACGGATGGCATGACAGTAAGAGAATTATGCAGTGCTGCCAT
AACCATGAGTGATAACACTGCGGCCAACTTACTTCTGACAACGATCGGAGGACCGAAGGAGCTAACCGCT
TTTTTGCACAACATGGGGGATCATGTAACTCGCCTTGATCGTTGGGAACCGGAGCTGAATGAAGCCATAC
CAAACGACGAGCGTGACACCACGATGCCTGTAGCAATGGCAACAACGTTGCGCAAACTATTAACTGGCGA
ACTACTTACTCTAGCTTCCCGGCAACAATTAATAGACTGGATGGAGGCGGATAAAGTTGCAGGACCACTT
CTGCGCTCGGCCCTTCCGGCTGGCTGGTTTATTGCTGATAAATCTGGAGCCGGTGAGCGTGGGTCTCGCG
GTATCATTGCAGCACTGGGGCCAGATGGTAAGCCCTCCCGTATCGTAGTTATCTACACGACGGGGAGTCA
GGCAACTATGGATGAACGAAATAGACAGATCGCTGAGATAGGTGCCTCACTGATTAAGCATTGGTAACTG
TCAGACCAAGTTTACTCATATATACTTTAGATTGATTTAAAACTTCATTTTTAATTTAAAAGGATCTAGG
TGAAGATCCTTTTTGATAATCTCATGACCAAAATCCCTTAACGTGAGTTTTCGTTCCACTGAGCGTCAGA
CCCCGTAGAAAAGATCAAAGGATCTTCTTGAGATCCTTTTTTTCTGCGCGTAATCTGCTGCTTGCAAACA
AAAAAACCACCGCTACCAGCGGTGGTTTGTTTGCCGGATCAAGAGCTACCAACTCTTTTTCCGAAGGTAA
CTGGCTTCAGCAGAGCGCAGATACCAAATACTGTTCTTCTAGTGTAGCCGTAGTTAGGCCACCACTTCAA
GAACTCTGTAGCACCGCCTACATACCTCGCTCTGCTAATCCTGTTACCAGTGGCTGCTGCCAGTGGCGAT
AAGTCGTGTCTTACCGGGTTGGACTCAAGACGATAGTTACCGGATAAGGCGCAGCGGTCGGGCTGAACGG
GGGGTTCGTGCACACAGCCCAGCTTGGAGCGAACGACCTACACCGAACTGAGATACCTACAGCGTGAGCT
ATGAGAAAGCGCCACGCTTCCCGAAGGGAGAAAGGCGGACAGGTATCCGGTAAGCGGCAGGGTCGGAACA
GGAGAGCGCACGAGGGAGCTTCCAGGGGGAAACGCCTGGTATCTTTATAGTCCTGTCGGGTTTCGCCACC
TCTGACTTGAGCGTCGATTTTTGTGATGCTCGTCAGGGGGGCGGAGCCTATGGAAAAACGCCAGCAACGC
GGCCTTTTTACGGTTCCTGGCCTTTTGCTGGCCTTTTGCTCACATGTTCTTTCCTGCGTTATCCCCTGAT
TCTGTGGATAACCGTATTACCGCCTTTGAGTGAGCTGATACCGCTCGCCGCAGCCGAACGACCGAGCGCA
GCGAGTCAGTGAGCGAGGAAGCGGAAGAGCGCCCAATACGCAAACCGCCTCTCCCCGCGCGTTGGCCGAT
TCATTAATGCAGCTGGCACGACAGGTTTCCCGACTGGAAAGCGGGCAGTGAGCGCAACGCAATTAATGTG
AGTTAGCTCACTCATTAGGCACCCCAGGCTTTACACTTTATGCTTCCGGCTCGTATGTTGTGTGGAATTG
TGAGCGGATAACAATTTCACACAGGAAACAGCTATGACCATGATTACGCCAAGCGCGCAATTAACCCTCA
CTAAAGGGAACAAAAGCTGGAGCTGCAAGC
Features (pLannotate 1.2.2; 29 found; start..end, strand, type, name):
      5..231     +  promoter       RSV promoter: Rous sarcoma virus enhancer/promoter
    232..412     +  LTR            5' LTR (truncated): truncated 5' long terminal repeat (LTR) from HIV-1
    459..584     +  misc_feature   HIV-1 Ψ: packaging signal of human immunodeficiency virus type 1
    568..931     +  CDS            HIV-1 gag (fragment): gag protein from human immunodeficiency virus 1; gag
   1077..1310    +  misc_feature   RRE: The Rev response element (RRE) of HIV-1 allows for Rev-dependent mRNA export from the nucleus to the cytoplasm.
   1687..1713    +  CDS            Rev (fragment): human immunodeficiency virus 1 (HIV-1) Rev protein; rev; enhances nuclear export of unspliced and incompletely spliced viral mRNAs
   1717..1957    +  promoter       U6 promoter: RNA polymerase III promoter for human U6 snRNA
   1988..2061    +  misc_RNA       gRNA scaffold: guide RNA scaffold for the Streptococcus pyogenes CRISPR/Cas9 system
   2109..2226    +  misc_feature   cPPT/CTS: central polypurine tract and central termination sequence of HIV-1
   2295..2506    +  promoter       EF-1α core promoter: core promoter for human elongation factor EF-1α
   2610..4211    +  CDS            Cas9(N): N-terminal portion of Streptococcus pyogenes Cas9 (Zetsche et al., 2015)
   4212..6710    +  CDS            Cas9(C): C-terminal portion of Streptococcus pyogenes Cas9 (Zetsche et al., 2015)
   6831..7430    +  CDS            PuroR (fragment): puromycin N-acetyltransferase; pac from Streptomyces; confers resistance to puromycin
   7446..8034    +  misc_feature   WPRE: woodchuck hepatitis virus posttranscriptional regulatory element
   8085..8104    +  misc_feature   cPPT/CTS (fragment): central polypurine tract and central termination sequence of HIV-1
   8106..8339    +  LTR            3' LTR (ΔU3): self-inactivating 3' long terminal repeat (LTR) from HIV-1
   8417..8538    +  polyA_signal   SV40 poly(A) signal: SV40 polyadenylation signal
   8578..8713    +  rep_origin     SV40 ori: SV40 origin of replication
   8734..8752    -  promoter       T7 promoter: promoter for bacteriophage T7 RNA polymerase
   8760..8915    +  CDS            lacZα (fragment): LacZα fragment of β-galactosidase; lacZ fragment
   8920..9348    +  rep_origin     f1 ori (sequence partly withheld): f1 bacteriophage origin of replication; arrow indicates direction of (+) strand synthesis
   9401..9505    +  promoter       AmpR promoter: bla
   9506..10366   +  CDS            AmpR: β-lactamase; bla; confers resistance to ampicillin, carbenicillin, and related antibiotics
  10537..11125   +  rep_origin     ori: high-copy-number ColE1/pMB1/pBR322/pUC origin of replication
  11308..11400   +  CDS            lacI (fragment): lac repressor; lacI; The lac repressor binds to the lac operator to inhibit transcription in E. coli. This inhibition can be relieved by adding lactose or isopropyl-β-D-thiogalactopyranoside (IPTG).
  11413..11434   +  protein_bind   CAP binding site: CAP binding activates transcription in the presence of cAMP. E. coli catabolite activator protein
  11449..11479   +  promoter       lac promoter: promoter for the E. coli lac operon
  11483..11505   +  protein_bind   lac operator (fragment): The lac repressor binds to the lac operator to inhibit transcription in E. coli. This inhibition can be relieved by adding lactose or isopropyl-β-D-thiogalactopyranoside (IPTG). lac repressor encoded by lacI
  11548..11566   +  promoter       T3 promoter: promoter for bacteriophage T3 RNA polymerase
