[The description below was written by a language model from this plasmid's Addgene catalogue record and pLannotate feature annotations shown in this document.]
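Description:
LentiCRISPR-sgUFSP2 is an all-in-one lentiviral CRISPR vector built on the pLentiCRISPR v1 backbone, designed to deliver both Streptococcus pyogenes Cas9 and a single guide RNA against human UFSP2 into mammalian cells. It is propagated in E. coli as a high-copy plasmid through a ColE1/pUC-type origin with ampicillin selection (AmpR under its own bla promoter). The backbone also carries an f1 origin, an SV40 origin and poly(A) signal, and remnants of a lac/lacZα cloning region flanked by T7 and T3 promoters.

The viral portion has a third-generation layout. An RSV promoter drives a truncated HIV-1 5' LTR, followed by the Ψ packaging signal with a gag fragment, the RRE for Rev-dependent export of the genomic RNA, and a cPPT/CTS element. A self-inactivating ΔU3 3' LTR closes the transfer cassette. Two expression units lie between the LTRs. A human U6 Pol III promoter transcribes the UFSP2-targeting spacer fused to the Cas9 gRNA scaffold; the spacer was inserted through BsmBI sites that were destroyed during cloning. Downstream, an EF-1α core promoter drives Cas9, which the annotation software splits into contiguous N- and C-terminal segments that together form one continuous coding region. This is followed by a puromycin N-acetyltransferase sequence and a WPRE to enhance transcript expression. No separate promoter is annotated for the puromycin marker, which suggests co-expression with Cas9, although the feature table does not annotate the linking element.

After packaging and transduction, puromycin selects for integrated cells, in which Cas9 cleavage is directed to UFSP2 to disrupt the gene. The associated study concerned gene essentiality and synthetic lethal interactions with oncogenic Ras.
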