Addgene plasmid #86134: LentiCRISPR-sgUFSP2
Purpose: Lentiviral vector expressing Cas9 and an sgRNA targeting UFSP2
Depositing lab: David Sabatini. Depositing organization: Whitehead Institute for Biomedical Research. Publication: Gene Essentiality Profiling Reveals Gene Networks and Synthetic Lethal Interactions with Oncogenic Ras. Wang T, Yu H, Hughes NW, Liu B, Kendirli A, Klein K, Chen WW, Lander ES, Sabatini DM. Cell. 2017 Feb 1. pii: S0092-8674(17)30061-2. doi: 10.1016/j.cell.2017.01.013. PubMed 28162770.
Backbone
  Vector backbone: pLentiCRISPR v1
  Vector type: Mammalian Expression, Lentiviral, CRISPR
  Selectable markers: Puromycin
Growth in bacteria
  Bacterial resistance: Ampicillin, 100 μg/mL
  Growth temperature: 37°C
  Growth strain: NEB Stable
  Copy number: High Copy
Gene/Insert
  Gene/Insert name: sgRNA targeting UFSP2
  gRNA/shRNA sequence: CCAGCTGCAGGCCTATAGGA
  Entrez Gene: UFSP2 (a.k.a. BHD, C4orf20, SEMDDR)
  Promoter: U6
  Cloning method: Restriction Enzyme; 5′ cloning site BsmBI (destroyed during cloning); 3′ cloning site BsmBI (destroyed during cloning)
  Sequencing primers: 5′ CCCAGAGAGGGCCTATTTCCCA
Terms and licenses: Academic/Nonprofit Terms; Industry Terms: Not Available to Industry
How to cite: LentiCRISPR-sgUFSP2 was a gift from David Sabatini (Addgene plasmid # 86134 ; http://n2t.net/addgene:86134 ; RRID:Addgene_86134)
